Addgene plasmid #142151: TFORF0152
Purpose: Lentiviral vector for overexpressing transcription factor ORFs with unique 24-bp barcodes. Barcodes facilitate identification of transcription factors in pooled screens.
Depositing lab: Feng Zhang. Depositing organization: Broad Institute. Publication: A transcription factor atlas of directed differentiation. Joung J, Ma S, Tay T, Geiger-Schuller KR, Kirchgatterer PC, Verdine VK, Guo B, Arias-Garcia MA, Allen WE, Singh A, Kuksenko O, Abudayyeh OO, Gootenberg JS, Fu Z, Macrae RK, Buenrostro JD, Regev A, Zhang F. Cell. 2023 Jan 5;186(1):209-229.e26. doi: 10.1016/j.cell.2022.11.026. PubMed 36608654.
Backbone
  Vector backbone: pLX_TRC317
  Backbone manufacturer: Broad Institute Genetic Perturbation Platform
  Backbone size w/o insert (bp): 8264
  Vector type: Mammalian Expression, Lentiviral
  Selectable markers: Puromycin
Growth in bacteria
  Bacterial resistance: Ampicillin, 100 μg/mL
  Growth temperature: 37°C
  Growth strain: NEB Stable
  Copy number: High Copy
Gene/Insert
  Gene/Insert name: THAP6
  Species: H. sapiens (human)
  Insert size (bp): 644
  Entrez Gene: THAP6 (a.k.a. MGC30052)
  Promoter: EF1a
  Cloning method: Unknown
  Sequencing primers: 5′ GGGTGGAGACTGAAGTTAGGCCAG; 3′ CACATAGCGTAAAAGGAGCAACATAG
Terms and licenses: Academic/Nonprofit Terms; Industry Terms: Not Available to Industry
Depositor comments: NM_001317791,XM_017007800,ENST00000380837 . The transcription factor ORF portion of this plasmid was synthesized by Genewiz. Please test multiple small colonies in case of plasmid recombination. To make this collection available in a timely manner, a portion of this collection was not fully sequenced by Addgene. If an Addgene verified full plasmid sequence is not available, please contact us prior to placing an order to request the full sequence.
How to cite: TFORF0152 was a gift from Feng Zhang (Addgene plasmid # 142151 ; http://n2t.net/addgene:142151 ; RRID:Addgene_142151)
