[The description below was written by a language model from this plasmid's Addgene catalogue record and pLannotate feature annotations shown in this document.]
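Description:
TFORF0152 is a lentiviral mammalian expression plasmid built on the pLX_TRC317 backbone. It belongs to a barcoded collection of human transcription factor open reading frames intended for pooled overexpression screens. The insert is human THAP6, a synthesized ORF of about 640 bp, placed directly downstream of the strong constitutive EF-1α promoter. According to the record, each clone in the collection carries a unique 24-bp barcode so that the transcription factor can be identified by sequencing in a pooled population. The barcode is not annotated as its own feature. It may lie in the short region between the ORF and the WPRE, where the annotation software reports only a small U6-like fragment, but the record does not confirm this. The WPRE after the ORF enhances transcript stability and expression.

The viral framework has a third-generation, self-inactivating design. An RSV promoter drives a truncated HIV-1 5' LTR, followed by the Ψ packaging signal with a partial gag sequence, the RRE for Rev-dependent nuclear export, and a cPPT/CTS that aids nuclear import of the preintegration complex. A ΔU3 3' LTR closes the proviral unit, with an SV40 polyadenylation signal beyond it. Upstream of the EF-1α cassette, an SV40 early promoter/origin drives puromycin N-acetyltransferase, allowing selection of transduced cells with puromycin.

In bacteria the plasmid is maintained through a high-copy ColE1/pUC-type origin and ampicillin resistance. An f1 origin and lac and T7/T3 remnants are carried over from the backbone. The depositor notes that the plasmid may recombine, as can happen with LTR-containing vectors.
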