Features (pLannotate 1.2.2; 31 found; start..end, strand, type, name):
      1..1179    +  promoter       EF-1α promoter: strong constitutive promoter for human elongation factor EF-1α
   1196..1735    +  CDS            THAP6 (fragment): THAP6_HUMAN - Experimental evidence at protein level: Swiss-Prot protein existence level 1. From Homo sapiens (Human).
   1751..1804    +  promoter       U6 promoter (fragment): RNA polymerase III promoter for human U6 snRNA
   1846..2434    +  misc_feature   WPRE: woodchuck hepatitis virus posttranscriptional regulatory element
   2485..2504    +  misc_feature   cPPT/CTS (fragment): central polypurine tract and central termination sequence of HIV-1
   2506..2739    +  LTR            3' LTR (ΔU3): self-inactivating 3' long terminal repeat (LTR) from HIV-1
   2817..2938    +  polyA_signal   SV40 poly(A) signal: SV40 polyadenylation signal
   2978..3113    +  rep_origin     SV40 ori: SV40 origin of replication
   3134..3152    -  promoter       T7 promoter: promoter for bacteriophage T7 RNA polymerase
   3160..3315    +  CDS            lacZα (fragment): LacZα fragment of β-galactosidase; lacZ fragment
   3320..3748    +  rep_origin     f1 ori (sequence partly withheld): f1 bacteriophage origin of replication; arrow indicates direction of (+) strand synthesis
   3801..3905    +  promoter       AmpR promoter: bla
   3906..4766    +  CDS            AmpR: β-lactamase; bla; confers resistance to ampicillin, carbenicillin, and related antibiotics
   4937..5525    +  rep_origin     ori: high-copy-number ColE1/pMB1/pBR322/pUC origin of replication
   5708..5800    +  CDS            lacI (fragment): lac repressor; lacI; The lac repressor binds to the lac operator to inhibit transcription in E. coli. This inhibition can be relieved by adding lactose or isopropyl-β-D-thiogalactopyranoside (IPTG).
   5813..5834    +  protein_bind   CAP binding site: CAP binding activates transcription in the presence of cAMP. E. coli catabolite activator protein
   5849..5879    +  promoter       lac promoter: promoter for the E. coli lac operon
   5887..5903    +  protein_bind   lac operator: The lac repressor binds to the lac operator to inhibit transcription in E. coli. This inhibition can be relieved by adding lactose or isopropyl-β-D-thiogalactopyranoside (IPTG). lac repressor encoded by lacI
   5948..5966    +  promoter       T3 promoter: promoter for bacteriophage T3 RNA polymerase
   5994..6220    +  promoter       RSV promoter: Rous sarcoma virus enhancer/promoter
   6221..6401    +  LTR            5' LTR (truncated): truncated 5' long terminal repeat (LTR) from HIV-1
   6448..6573    +  misc_feature   HIV-1 Ψ: packaging signal of human immunodeficiency virus type 1
   6557..6920    +  CDS            HIV-1 gag (fragment): gag protein from human immunodeficiency virus 1; gag
   7066..7299    +  misc_feature   RRE: The Rev response element (RRE) of HIV-1 allows for Rev-dependent mRNA export from the nucleus to the cytoplasm.
   7676..7702    +  CDS            Rev (fragment): human immunodeficiency virus 1 (HIV-1) Rev protein; rev; enhances nuclear export of unspliced and incompletely spliced viral mRNAs
   7709..7732    +  promoter       SV40 promoter (fragment): SV40 early promoter
   7733..7804    +  promoter       SV40 promoter (fragment): SV40 enhancer and early promoter
   7828..7963    +  rep_origin     SV40 ori: SV40 origin of replication
   8009..8605    +  CDS            PuroR (fragment): puromycin N-acetyltransferase; pac from Streptomyces; confers resistance to puromycin
   8654..8771    +  misc_feature   cPPT/CTS: central polypurine tract and central termination sequence of HIV-1
   8836..8902    +  CDS            small t antigen (fragment): SV40 (simian virus 40) small t antigen
>Addgene plasmid #142151 | TFORF0152 | addgene full sequence | sequence record 392697 | Addgene NGS Result
GGCTCCGGTGCCCGTCAGTGGGCAGAGCGCACATCGCCCACAGTCCCCGAGAAGTTGGGGGGAGGGGTCG
GCAATTGAACCGGTGCCTAGAGAAGGTGGCGCGGGGTAAACTGGGAAAGTGATGTCGTGTACTGGCTCCG
CCTTTTTCCCGAGGGTGGGGGAGAACCGTATATAAGTGCAGTAGTCGCCGTGAACGTTCTTTTTCGCAAC
GGGTTTGCCGCCAGAACACAGGTAAGTGCCGTGTGTGGTTCCCGCGGGCCTGGCCTCTTTACGGGTTATG
GCCCTTGCGTGCCTTGAATTACTTCCACCTGGCTGCAGTACGTGATTCTTGATCCCGAGCTTCGGGTTGG
AAGTGGGTGGGAGAGTTCGAGGCCTTGCGCTTAAGGAGCCCCTTCGCCTCGTGCTTGAGTTGAGGCCTGG
CCTGGGCGCTGGGGCCGCCGCGTGCGAATCTGGTGGCACCTTCGCGCCTGTCTCGCTGCTTTCGATAAGT
CTCTAGCCATTTAAAATTTTTGATGACCTGCTGCGACGCTTTTTTTCTGGCAAGATAGTCTTGTAAATGC
GGGCCAAGATCTGCACACTGGTATTTCGGTTTTTGGGGCCGCGGGCGGCGACGGGGCCCGTGCGTCCCAG
CGCACATGTTCGGCGAGGCGGGGCCTGCGAGCGCGGCCACCGAGAATCGGACGGGGGTAGTCTCAAGCTG
GCCGGCCTGCTCTGGTGCCTGGCCTCGCGCCGCCGTGTATCGCCCCGCCCTGGGCGGCAAGGCTGGCCCG
GTCGGCACCAGTTGCGTGAGCGGAAAGATGGCCGCTTCCCGGCCCTGCTGCAGGGAGCTCAAAATGGAGG
ACGCGGCGCTCGGGAGAGCGGGCGGGTGAGTCACCCACACAAAGGAAAAGGGCCTTTCCGTCCTCAGCCG
TCGCTTCATGTGACTCCACGGAGTACCGGGCGCCGTCCAGGCACCTCGATTAGTTCTCGAGCTTTTGGAG
TACGTCGTCTTTAGGTTGGGGGGAGGGGTTTTATGCGATGGAGTTTCCCCACACTGAGTGGGTGGAGACT
GAAGTTAGGCCAGCTTGGCACTTGATGTAATTCTCCTTGGAATTTGCCCTTTTTGAGTTTGGATCTTGGT
TCATTCTCAAGCCTCAGACAGTGGTTCAAAGTTTTTTTCTTCCATTTCAGGTGTCGTGAGGCTAGCACCG
CCACCATGGTGAAATGCTGCTCCGCCATTGGATGTGCTTCTCGCTGCTTGCCAAATTCGAAGTTAAAAGG
ACTGACATTTCACGTATTCCCCACAGATGAAAACATCAAAAGGAAATGGGTATTAGCAATGAAAAGACTT
GATGTGAATGCAGCCGGCATTTGGGAGCCTAAAAAAGGAGATGTGTTGTGTTCGAGGCACTTTAAGAAGA
CAGATTTTGACAGAAGTGCTCCAAATATTAAACTGAAACCTGGAGTCATACCTTCTATCTTTGATTCTCC
ATATCACCTACAGGAACATAGCTACAGTGTAATGGACAGTCCAAAGAAACTTAAGCATAAATTAGATCAT
GTGATCGGCGAGCTAGAGGATACAAAGGAAAGTCTACGGAATGTTTTAGACCGAGAAAAACGTTTTCAGA
AATCATTGAGGAAGACAATCAGGGAATTAAAGGATGAATGTCTGATCAGCCAAGAAACAGCAAATAGACT
GGACACTTTCTGTTGGGACTGTTGTCAGGAGAGCATAGAACAGGACTATATTTCATAGTAATGAACTAGT
CCGTAACTTGAAAGTATTTCGATTTCTTGGCTTTATATATCTTGTGGAAAGGACGATAGCAAGCGAACCG
TAGAATAATTACGCGTTAAGTCGACAATCAACCTCTGGATTACAAAATTTGTGAAAGATTGACTGGTATT
CTTAACTATGTTGCTCCTTTTACGCTATGTGGATACGCTGCTTTAATGCCTTTGTATCATGCTATTGCTT
CCCGTATGGCTTTCATTTTCTCCTCCTTGTATAAATCCTGGTTGCTGTCTCTTTATGAGGAGTTGTGGCC
CGTTGTCAGGCAACGTGGCGTGGTGTGCACTGTGTTTGCTGACGCAACCCCCACTGGTTGGGGCATTGCC
ACCACCTGTCAGCTCCTTTCCGGGACTTTCGCTTTCCCCCTCCCTATTGCCACGGCGGAACTCATCGCCG
CCTGCCTTGCCCGCTGCTGGACAGGGGCTCGGCTGTTGGGCACTGACAATTCCGTGGTGTTGTCGGGGAA
ATCATCGTCCTTTCCTTGGCTGCTCGCCTGTGTTGCCACCTGGATTCTGCGCGGGACGTCCTTCTGCTAC
GTCCCTTCGGCCCTCAATCCAGCGGACCTTCCTTCCCGCGGCCTGCTGCCGGCTCTGCGGCCTCTTCCGC
GTCTTCGCCTTCGCCCTCAGACGAGTCGGATCTCCCTTTGGGCCGCCTCCCCGCGTCGACTTTAAGACCA
ATGACTTACAAGGCAGCTGTAGATCTTAGCCACTTTTTAAAAGAAAAGGGGGGACTGGAAGGGCTAATTC
ACTCCCAACGAAGACAAGATCTGCTTTTTGCTTGTACTGGGTCTCTCTGGTTAGACCAGATCTGAGCCTG
GGAGCTCTCTGGCTAACTAGGGAACCCACTGCTTAAGCCTCAATAAAGCTTGCCTTGAGTGCTTCAAGTA
GTGTGTGCCCGTCTGTTGTGTGACTCTGGTAACTAGAGATCCCTCAGACCCTTTTAGTCAGTGTGGAAAA
TCTCTAGCAGTACGTATAGTAGTTCATGTCATCTTATTATTCAGTATTTATAACTTGCAAAGAAATGAAT
ATCAGAGAGTGAGAGGAACTTGTTTATTGCAGCTTATAATGGTTACAAATAAAGCAATAGCATCACAAAT
TTCACAAATAAAGCATTTTTTTCACTGCATTCTAGTTGTGGTTTGTCCAAACTCATCAATGTATCTTATC
ATGTCTGGCTCTAGCTATCCCGCCCCTAACTCCGCCCATCCCGCCCCTAACTCCGCCCAGTTCCGCCCAT
TCTCCGCCCCATGGCTGACTAATTTTTTTTATTTATGCAGAGGCCGAGGCCGCCTCGGCCTCTGAGCTAT
TCCAGAAGTAGTGAGGAGGCTTTTTTGGAGGCCTAGGGACGTACCCAATTCGCCCTATAGTGAGTCGTAT
TACGCGCGCTCACTGGCCGTCGTTTTACAACGTCGTGACTGGGAAAACCCTGGCGTTACCCAACTTAATC
GCCTTGCAGCACATCCCCCTTTCGCCAGCTGGCGTAATAGCGAAGAGGCCCGCACCGATCGCCCTTCCCA
ACAGTTGCGCAGCCTGAATGGCGAATGGG
[124 nt withheld, positions 3320-3443]
C
[91 nt withheld, positions 3445-3535]
A
[49 nt withheld, positions 3537-3585]
CCTTTGACGTTGGAGTCCACGTTCTTT
[37 nt withheld, positions 3613-3649]
ACCCTATCTCGGTCTATTCTTTTGATTTATAAGGGATTTTGCCGATTTCGGCCTATTGGTTAAAAAATGA
GCTGATTTAACAAAAATTTAACGCGAATTTTAACAAAATATTAACGCTTACAATTTAGGTGGCACTTTTC
GGGGAAATGTGCGCGGAACCCCTATTTGTTTATTTTTCTAAATACATTCAAATATGTATCCGCTCATGAG
ACAATAACCCTGATAAATGCTTCAATAATATTGAAAAAGGAAGAGTATGAGTATTCAACATTTCCGTGTC
GCCCTTATTCCCTTTTTTGCGGCATTTTGCCTTCCTGTTTTTGCTCACCCAGAAACGCTGGTGAAAGTAA
AAGATGCTGAAGATCAGTTGGGTGCACGAGTGGGTTACATCGAACTGGATCTCAACAGCGGTAAGATCCT
TGAGAGTTTTCGCCCCGAAGAACGTTTTCCAATGATGAGCACTTTTAAAGTTCTGCTATGTGGCGCGGTA
TTATCCCGTATTGACGCCGGGCAAGAGCAACTCGGTCGCCGCATACACTATTCTCAGAATGACTTGGTTG
AGTACTCACCAGTCACAGAAAAGCATCTTACGGATGGCATGACAGTAAGAGAATTATGCAGTGCTGCCAT
AACCATGAGTGATAACACTGCGGCCAACTTACTTCTGACAACGATCGGAGGACCGAAGGAGCTAACCGCT
TTTTTGCACAACATGGGGGATCATGTAACTCGCCTTGATCGTTGGGAACCGGAGCTGAATGAAGCCATAC
CAAACGACGAGCGTGACACCACGATGCCTGTAGCAATGGCAACAACGTTGCGCAAACTATTAACTGGCGA
ACTACTTACTCTAGCTTCCCGGCAACAATTAATAGACTGGATGGAGGCGGATAAAGTTGCAGGACCACTT
CTGCGCTCGGCCCTTCCGGCTGGCTGGTTTATTGCTGATAAATCTGGAGCCGGTGAGCGTGGGTCTCGCG
GTATCATTGCAGCACTGGGGCCAGATGGTAAGCCCTCCCGTATCGTAGTTATCTACACGACGGGGAGTCA
GGCAACTATGGATGAACGAAATAGACAGATCGCTGAGATAGGTGCCTCACTGATTAAGCATTGGTAACTG
TCAGACCAAGTTTACTCATATATACTTTAGATTGATTTAAAACTTCATTTTTAATTTAAAAGGATCTAGG
TGAAGATCCTTTTTGATAATCTCATGACCAAAATCCCTTAACGTGAGTTTTCGTTCCACTGAGCGTCAGA
CCCCGTAGAAAAGATCAAAGGATCTTCTTGAGATCCTTTTTTTCTGCGCGTAATCTGCTGCTTGCAAACA
AAAAAACCACCGCTACCAGCGGTGGTTTGTTTGCCGGATCAAGAGCTACCAACTCTTTTTCCGAAGGTAA
CTGGCTTCAGCAGAGCGCAGATACCAAATACTGTTCTTCTAGTGTAGCCGTAGTTAGGCCACCACTTCAA
GAACTCTGTAGCACCGCCTACATACCTCGCTCTGCTAATCCTGTTACCAGTGGCTGCTGCCAGTGGCGAT
AAGTCGTGTCTTACCGGGTTGGACTCAAGACGATAGTTACCGGATAAGGCGCAGCGGTCGGGCTGAACGG
GGGGTTCGTGCACACAGCCCAGCTTGGAGCGAACGACCTACACCGAACTGAGATACCTACAGCGTGAGCT
ATGAGAAAGCGCCACGCTTCCCGAAGGGAGAAAGGCGGACAGGTATCCGGTAAGCGGCAGGGTCGGAACA
GGAGAGCGCACGAGGGAGCTTCCAGGGGGAAACGCCTGGTATCTTTATAGTCCTGTCGGGTTTCGCCACC
TCTGACTTGAGCGTCGATTTTTGTGATGCTCGTCAGGGGGGCGGAGCCTATGGAAAAACGCCAGCAACGC
GGCCTTTTTACGGTTCCTGGCCTTTTGCTGGCCTTTTGCTCACATGTTCTTTCCTGCGTTATCCCCTGAT
TCTGTGGATAACCGTATTACCGCCTTTGAGTGAGCTGATACCGCTCGCCGCAGCCGAACGACCGAGCGCA
GCGAGTCAGTGAGCGAGGAAGCGGAAGAGCGCCCAATACGCAAACCGCCTCTCCCCGCGCGTTGGCCGAT
TCATTAATGCAGCTGGCACGACAGGTTTCCCGACTGGAAAGCGGGCAGTGAGCGCAACGCAATTAATGTG
AGTTAGCTCACTCATTAGGCACCCCAGGCTTTACACTTTATGCTTCCGGCTCGTATGTTGTGTGGAATTG
TGAGCGGATAACAATTTCACACAGGAAACAGCTATGACCATGATTACGCCAAGCGCGCAATTAACCCTCA
CTAAAGGGAACAAAAGCTGGAGCTGCAAGCTTAATGTAGTCTTATGCAATACTCTTGTAGTCTTGCAACA
TGGTAACGATGAGTTAGCAACATGCCTTACAAGGAGAGAAAAAGCACCGTGCATGCCGATTGGTGGAAGT
AAGGTGGTACGATCGTGCCTTATTAGGAAGGCAACAGACGGGTCTGACATGGATTGGACGAACCACTGAA
TTGCCGCATTGCAGAGATATTGTATTTAAGTGCCTAGCTCGATACATAAACGGGTCTCTCTGGTTAGACC
AGATCTGAGCCTGGGAGCTCTCTGGCTAACTAGGGAACCCACTGCTTAAGCCTCAATAAAGCTTGCCTTG
AGTGCTTCAAGTAGTGTGTGCCCGTCTGTTGTGTGACTCTGGTAACTAGAGATCCCTCAGACCCTTTTAG
TCAGTGTGGAAAATCTCTAGCAGTGGCGCCCGAACAGGGACTTGAAAGCGAAAGGGAAACCAGAGGAGCT
CTCTCGACGCAGGACTCGGCTTGCTGAAGCGCGCACGGCAAGAGGCGAGGGGCGGCGACTGGTGAGTACG
CCAAAAATTTTGACTAGCGGAGGCTAGAAGGAGAGAGATGGGTGCGAGAGCGTCAGTATTAAGCGGGGGA
GAATTAGATCGCGATGGGAAAAAATTCGGTTAAGGCCAGGGGGAAAGAAAAAATATAAATTAAAACATAT
AGTATGGGCAAGCAGGGAGCTAGAACGATTCGCAGTTAATCCTGGCCTGTTAGAAACATCAGAAGGCTGT
AGACAAATACTGGGACAGCTACAACCATCCCTTCAGACAGGATCAGAAGAACTTAGATCATTATATAATA
CAGTAGCAACCCTCTATTGTGTGCATCAAAGGATAGAGATAAAAGACACCAAGGAAGCTTTAGACAAGAT
AGAGGAAGAGCAAAACAAAAGTAAGACCACCGCACAGCAAGCGGCCGCTGATCTTCAGACCTGGAGGAGG
AGATATGAGGGACAATTGGAGAAGTGAATTATATAAATATAAAGTAGTAAAAATTGAACCATTAGGAGTA
GCACCCACCAAGGCAAAGAGAAGAGTGGTGCAGAGAGAAAAAAGAGCAGTGGGAATAGGAGCTTTGTTCC
TTGGGTTCTTGGGAGCAGCAGGAAGCACTATGGGCGCAGCGTCAATGACGCTGACGGTACAGGCCAGACA
ATTATTGTCTGGTATAGTGCAGCAGCAGAACAATTTGCTGAGGGCTATTGAGGCGCAACAGCATCTGTTG
CAACTCACAGTCTGGGGCATCAAGCAGCTCCAGGCAAGAATCCTGGCTGTGGAAAGATACCTAAAGGATC
AACAGCTCCTGGGGATTTGGGGTTGCTCTGGAAAACTCATTTGCACCACTGCTGTGCCTTGGAATGCTAG
TTGGAGTAATAAATCTCTGGAACAGATTTGGAATCACACGACCTGGATGGAGTGGGACAGAGAAATTAAC
AATTACACAAGCTTAATACACTCCTTAATTGAAGAATCGCAAAACCAGCAAGAAAAGAATGAACAAGAAT
TATTGGAATTAGATAAATGGGCAAGTTTGTGGAATTGGTTTAACATAACAAATTGGCTGTGGTATATAAA
ATTATTCATAATGATAGTAGGAGGCTTGGTAGGTTTAAGAATAGTTTTTGCTGTACTTTCTATAGTGAAT
AGAGTTAGGCAGGGATATTCACCATTATCGTTTCAGACCCACCTCCCAACCCCGAGGGGACCCATGCATT
GCATCTCAATTAGTCAGCAACCAGGTGTGGAAAGTCCCCAGGCTCCCCAGCAGGCAGAAGTATGCAAAGC
ATGCGTCTCAATTAGTCAGCAACCATAGTCCCGCCCCTAACTCCGCCCATCCCGCCCCTAACTCCGCCCA
GTTCCGCCCATTCTCCGCCCCATGGCTGACTAATTTTTTTTATTTATGCAGAGGCCGAGGCCGCCTCGGC
CTCTGAGCTATTCCAGAAGTAGTGAGGAGGCTTTTTTGGAGGCCTAGGCTTTTGCAAAAAGCTTTCTAGA
GGTACCACCGGAGCTTACCATGACCGAGTACAAGCCCACGGTGCGCCTCGCCACCCGCGACGACGTCCCC
AGGGCCGTACGCACCCTCGCCGCCGCGTTCGCCGACTACCCCGCCACGCGCCACACCGTCGATCCGGACC
GCCACATCGAGCGGGTCACCGAGCTGCAAGAACTCTTCCTCACGCGCGTCGGGCTCGACATCGGCAAGGT
GTGGGTCGCGGACGACGGCGCCGCCGTGGCGGTCTGGACCACGCCGGAGAGCGTCGAAGCGGGGGCGGTG
TTCGCCGAGATCGGCCCGCGCATGGCCGAGTTGAGCGGTTCCCGGCTGGCCGCGCAGCAACAGATGGAAG
GCCTCCTGGCGCCGCACCGGCCCAAGGAGCCCGCGTGGTTCCTGGCCACCGTCGGCGTCTCGCCCGACCA
CCAGGGCAAGGGTCTGGGCAGCGCCGTCGTGCTCCCCGGAGTGGAGGCGGCCGAGCGCGCCGGGGTGCCC
GCCTTCCTGGAGACCTCCGCGCCCCGCAACCTCCCCTTCTACGAGCGGCTCGGCTTCACCGTCACCGCCG
ACGTCGAGGTGCCCGAAGGACCGCGCACCTGGTGCATGACCCGCAAGCCCGGTGCCAGTTAACGAATTCT
AGATCTTGAGACAAATGGCAGTATTCATCCACAATTTTAAAAGAAAAGGGGGGATTGGGGGGTACAGTGC
AGGGGAAAGAATAGTAGACATAATAGCAACAGACATACAAACTAAAGAATTACAAAAACAAATTACAAAA
ATTCAAAATTTTCGGGTTTATTACAGGGACAGCAGAGATCCACTTTGGCGCCGGCTCGAGGCCTGCAGGT
GCAAAGATGGATAAAGTTTTAAACAGAGAGGAATCTTTGCAGCTAATGGACCTTCTAGGTCTTGAAAGGA
GTGGGAATT
