>Addgene plasmid #142151 | TFORF0152 | depositor partial sequence | sequence record 278591 | Insert
ACCGCCACCATGGTGAAATGCTGCTCCGCCATTGGATGTGCTTCTCGCTGCTTGCCAAATTCGAAGTTAA
AAGGACTGACATTTCACGTATTCCCCACAGATGAAAACATCAAAAGGAAATGGGTATTAGCAATGAAAAG
ACTTGATGTGAATGCAGCCGGCATTTGGGAGCCTAAAAAAGGAGATGTGTTGTGTTCGAGGCACTTTAAG
AAGACAGATTTTGACAGAAGTGCTCCAAATATTAAACTGAAACCTGGAGTCATACCTTCTATCTTTGATT
CTCCATATCACCTACAGGAACATAGCTACAGTGTAATGGACAGTCCAAAGAAACTTAAGCATAAATTAGA
TCATGTGATCGGCGAGCTAGAGGATACAAAGGAAAGTCTACGGAATGTTTTAGACCGAGAAAAACGTTTT
CAGAAATCATTGAGGAAGACAATCAGGGAATTAAAGGATGAATGTCTGATCAGCCAAGAAACAGCAAATA
GACTGGACACTTTCTGTTGGGACTGTTGTCAGGAGAGCATAGAACAGGACTATATTTCATAGTAATGAAC
TAGTCCGTAACTTGAAAGTATTTCGATTTCTTGGCTTTATATATCTTGTGGAAAGGACGATAGCAAGCGA
ACCGTAGAATAATT
