>Addgene plasmid #142151 | TFORF0152 | depositor partial sequence | sequence record 278592 | Barcode
TAGCAAGCGAACCGTAGAATAATT
